>Addgene plasmid #15844 | pMOR31-2-ISH | depositor partial sequence | sequence record 8382 | Author sequence
ATTCTTGGAACTAACTTCACTATCATCCATCCAACTGTGTTCATCCTGCTTGGAATCCCAGGGCTGGAGC
AGTACCACACCTGGCTTTCTATTCCTTTTTGTCTTATGTACATTGCTGCAGTCTTGGGGAACGGAGCCCT
CATCCTTGTTGTCCTGAGTGAACGCACCCTCCATGAGCCCATGTATGTCTTTCTGTCCATGCTGGCTGGC
ACTGATATTCTCCTGTCAACCACCACTGTGCCTAAGACCTTGGCTATCTTTTGGTTCCATGCTGGGGAGA
TCCCCTTTGATGCCTGCATTGCTCAGATGTTTTTCATCCACGTTGCTTTTGTGGCTGAGTCGGGAATCCT
TCTGGCCATGGCATTTGACCGATATGTGGCTATTTGTACTCCTCTGAGATACTCAGCCGTCTTAACACCT
ATGGCAATTGGAAAAATGACCCTGGCCATCTGGGGACGGAGCATTGGGACAATTTTCCCTATCATATTTC
TGCTGAAGAGGCTGTCATACTGCAGGACCAATGTCATCCCACACTCATATTGTGAGCATATTGGTGTAGC
CAGATTGGCTTGTGCTGACATCACTGTCAATATCTGGTATGGCTTCTCGGTGCCAATGGCTTCAGTTTTG
GTAGATGTTGCACTCATTGGTATTTCTTATACGTTGATCCTCCAGGCTGTGTTTAGACTTCCTTCCCAGG
ATGCTAGGCACAAGGCCCTCAATACCTGTGGTTCTCACATTGGGGTCATTCTCCTCTTTTTCATACCATC
ATTTTTTACTTTCCTTACTCATCGCTTTGGCAAGAACATCCCCCACCATGTGCACATTCTTCTGGCAAAT
CTCTATGTGTTGGTTCCCCCCATGCTTAACCCTATCATCTATGGTGCTAAGACCAAGCAAATTAGGGACA
GCATGACTCGCATGTTGTCTGTTG
