>Addgene plasmid #15844 | pMOR31-2-ISH | addgene partial sequence | sequence record 22580 | 15844 with M13F
GCCCGACGTCGCATGCTCCCGGCCGCCATGGCGGCCGCGGGAATTCGATTCAACAGACAACATGCGAGTC
ATGCTGTCCCTAATTTGCTTGGTCTTAGCACCATAGATGATAGGGTTAAGCATGGGGGGAACCAACACAT
AGAGATTTGCCAGAAGAATGTGCACATGGTGGGGGATGTTCTTGCCAAAGCGATGAGTAAGGAAAGTAAA
AAATGATGGTATGAAAAAGAGGAGAATGACCCCAATGTGAGAACCACAGGTATTGAGGGCCTTGTGCCTA
GCATCCTGGGAAGGAAGTCTAAACACAGCCTGGAGGATCAACGTATAAGAAATACCAATGAGTGCAACAT
CTACCAAAACTGAAGCCATTGGCACCGAGAAGCCATACCAGATATTGACAGTGATGTCAGCACAAGCCAA
TCTGGCTACACCAATATGCTCACAATATGAGTGTGGGATGACATTGGTCCTGCAGTATGACAGCCTCTTC
AGCAGAAATATGATAGGGAAAATTGTCCCAATGCTCCGTCCCCAGATGGCCAGGGTCATTTTTCCAATTG
CCATAGGTGTTAAGACGGCTGAGTATCTCAGAGGAGTACAAATAGCCACATATCGGTCAAATGCCATGGC
CAGAAGGATTCCCGACTCAGCCACAAAAGCAACGTGGATGAAAAACATCTGAGCAATGCACGCATCAAAG
GGGATCTCCCCAGCATGGAACCAAAAGATAGCCAAGGTC
