[The description below was written by a language model from this plasmid's Addgene catalogue record.]
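Description:
pMOR31-2-ISH is a bacterial cloning plasmid built on the commercial pGEM-T Easy backbone (about 3.0 kb without insert) and carrying a 934 bp fragment of the mouse odorant receptor gene MOR31-2, also known as Olfr690 or Ors18. It is maintained as a high-copy plasmid in standard E. coli cloning strains and selected with ampicillin. The record lists it simply as a cloning vector; no mammalian promoter, tag, reporter or other expression element is described, so it is not intended to express the receptor protein in cells.

The insert sits in the pGEM-T Easy multiple cloning region, which is flanked by opposing T7 and SP6 bacteriophage RNA polymerase promoters and by M13 forward and reverse primer sites. The listed sequencing primers are consistent with this layout, with SP6/M13 reverse on the 5′ side and T7/M13 on the 3′ side of the insert. This arrangement allows run-off in vitro transcription of either strand from linearised template. Together with the "ISH" suffix in the name, it suggests that the plasmid serves as a template for labelled sense and antisense riboprobes for in situ hybridisation, although the record does not state this purpose outright, nor which promoter yields the antisense strand. The associated publication examines how Lhx2 deficiency affects expression of class I versus class II odorant receptor genes in mouse, so the plasmid was probably used to detect MOR31-2 transcripts in olfactory tissue. No feature table is provided, so the exact boundaries of the insert relative to the coding sequence are not given.
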