Addgene plasmid #15844: pMOR31-2-ISH
Depositing lab: Peter Mombaerts. Depositing organization: Rockefeller University. Publication: Differential impact of Lhx2 deficiency on expression of class I and class II odorant receptor genes in mouse. Hirota J, Omura M, Mombaerts P. Mol Cell Neurosci. 2007 Apr . 34(4):679-88. 10.1016/j.mcn.2007.01.014 PubMed 17350283.
Backbone
  Vector backbone: pGEM-T Easy
  Backbone manufacturer: promega
  Backbone size w/o insert (bp): 3015
  Vector type: cloning vector
Growth in bacteria
  Bacterial resistance: Ampicillin, 100 μg/mL
  Growth temperature: 37°C
  Growth strain: DH5alpha
  Copy number: High Copy
Gene/Insert
  Gene/Insert name: MOR31-2 (alt name: Olfr690)
  Species: M. musculus (mouse)
  Insert size (bp): 934
  GenBank ID: NM_020290
  Entrez Gene: Olfr690 (a.k.a. Ors18, MOR31-2)
  Cloning method: Restriction Enzyme
  Sequencing primers: 5′ M13 reverse, SP6; 3′ M13, T7
Terms and licenses: Academic/Nonprofit Terms; Industry Terms: Not Available to Industry
How to cite: pMOR31-2-ISH was a gift from Peter Mombaerts (Addgene plasmid # 15844 ; http://n2t.net/addgene:15844 ; RRID:Addgene_15844)
